Addgene plasmid #8972: pcDNA3-FLAG-Fos DD F343A
Depositing lab: John Blenis. Depositing organization: Harvard Medical School. Publication: Molecular interpretation of ERK signal duration by immediate early gene products. Murphy LO, Smith S, Chen RH, Fingar DC, Blenis J. Nat Cell Biol. 2002 Aug . 4(8):556-64. 10.1038/ncb822 PubMed 12134156.
Backbone
  Vector backbone: pcDNA3.1
  Backbone size w/o insert (bp): 5400
  Vector type: Mammalian Expression
  Selectable markers: Neomycin (select with G418)
Growth in bacteria
  Bacterial resistance: Ampicillin, 100 μg/mL
  Growth temperature: 37°C
  Growth strain: DH5alpha
  Copy number: High Copy
Gene/Insert
  Gene/Insert name: c-Fos (alt name: Fos)
  Species: R. norvegicus (rat)
  Insert size (bp): 1200
  Mutation: S362D, S374D, F343A
  Entrez Gene: Fos (a.k.a. c-fos)
  Tag / fusion protein: FLAG (N terminal on insert)
  Cloning method: Restriction Enzyme; 5′ cloning site EcoRI (not destroyed); 3′ cloning site EcoRI (not destroyed)
  Sequencing primers: 5′ T7
Terms and licenses: Academic/Nonprofit Terms; Industry Terms: Not Available to Industry
How to cite: pcDNA3-FLAG-Fos DD F343A was a gift from John Blenis (Addgene plasmid # 8972 ; http://n2t.net/addgene:8972 ; RRID:Addgene_8972)
