[The description below was written by a language model from this plasmid's Addgene catalogue record.]
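Description:
pcDNA3-FLAG-Fos DD F343A is a mammalian expression plasmid built on a pcDNA3.1 backbone of about 5.4 kb, carrying a roughly 1.2 kb insert encoding rat (R. norvegicus) c-Fos with an N-terminal FLAG epitope tag. It is maintained in E. coli as a high-copy plasmid under ampicillin selection. It also carries a neomycin resistance marker, so transfected mammalian cells can be selected with G418. The record does not list the promoter. Vectors of the pcDNA3 family normally drive the insert from the CMV immediate-early promoter, and the listed T7 sequencing primer fits the T7 promoter site that lies just upstream of the cloning region in these backbones. The insert was cloned with EcoRI at both ends, and both sites were preserved, so it can be excised with a single enzyme. The cloning was therefore non-directional.

The Fos coding sequence carries three substitutions. S362D and S374D, the "DD" of the name, replace two C-terminal serines with aspartate, a change commonly used to mimic constitutive phosphorylation. F343A replaces a nearby phenylalanine with alanine. The record does not state the functional role of each mutation. The associated publication concerns how immediate early gene products interpret the duration of ERK signalling, so the construct appears intended for studying how C-terminal phosphorylation and adjacent residues affect c-Fos regulation in transfected cells. The FLAG tag allows the mutant protein to be detected or immunoprecipitated separately from endogenous Fos. No feature table was provided, so this description rests on the catalogue fields alone.
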