>Addgene plasmid #8972 | pcDNA3-FLAG-Fos DD F343A | addgene partial sequence | sequence record 17500 | 8972 with CMV-F
GAGCTCTCTGGCTAACTAGAGAACCCACTGCTTACTGGCTTATCGAAATTAATACGACTCACTATAGGGA
GACCCAAGCTTGGTACCGAGCTCGGATCCACTAGTAACGGCCGCCAGTGTGCTGGAATTCACCATGGACT
ACAAAGACGATGACGACAAGTTCTCGGGTTTCAACGCGGACTACGAGGCGTCATCCTCCCGCTGCAGTAG
CGCCTCCCCGGCCGGGGACAGCCTTTCCTACTACCATTCCCCAGCCGACTCCTTCTCCAGCATGGGCTCC
CCTGTCAACACACAGGACTTTTGCGCAGATCTGTCCGTCTCTAGTGCCAACTTTATCCCCACGGTGACAG
CCATCTCCACCAGCCCAGACCTGCAGTGGCTGGTGCAGCCCACTCTGGTCTCCTCCGTGGCCCCATCGCA
GACCAGAGCGCCCCATCCTTACGGACTCCCCACCCCGTCGACCGGGGCTTACGCCAGAGCGGGAGTGGTG
AAGACCATGTCAGGCGGCAGAGCGCAGAGCATCGGCAGAAGGGGCAAAGTAGAGCAGCTATCTCCTGAAG
AGGAAGAGAAACGGAGAATCCGAAGGGAAAGGAATAAGATGGCTGCAGCCAAGTGCCGGAATCGGAGGAG
GGAGCTGACAGATACGCTCCAAGCGGAGACAGATCAACTTGAAGACGAGAAGTCTGCGTTGCAGACCGAG
ATTGCCAATCTACTGAAAGAGAAGGAAAAACTGGAGTTTATTTTGGCAGCCCACCGACCTGCCTGCAAGA
TCCCCAATGACCTGGGCTTCCCAGAGGAGATGTCTGTGACCTCCCTGGACTTGACTGGGGGTCTGCCTGA
GGCTACCACCCCAGAGTCTGAG
