>Addgene plasmid #8972 | pcDNA3-FLAG-Fos DD F343A | addgene partial sequence | sequence record 17501 | 8972 with BGH-rev
AATAGGGCCCTCTAGATGCATGCTCGAGCGGCCGCCAGTGTGATGGATATCTGCAGAATTCCTCGAGGGA
AGACGTGTTTCTCCTCTCTGTAATGCACCAGCTCAGTCAGTGCCGGCTGCCCTGCCTTCTCTGACTGCTC
ACAGGGCTAGCAGTGTGGGGTCGCTCAGTGAGTCAGAGGAGGGCTCGTTGCTGCTGTCGCCCTTTCGGTG
GGCAGCTGCGCAGCTAGGGAAGGAGTCAGCCTCGGGGTAGGTGGCGACAAAGGAAGACGTATAGGTAGTG
CAGCTGGGAGTGCAGGTGACAACGGGAGTGCACAGGGGCTCCAGCTCTGTGACCATGGGCCCCATCCCCA
GGGAACTGCTGTGCAGAGGCTCCCAGTCTGCTGCATAGAAGGAACCAGACAGGTCCACATCTGGCACAGA
GCGGGCAGTCTCCGAGCCACTGGGCCTAGATGATGCCGGAAACAAGAAGTCATCAAAGGGTTCAGCCTTC
AGCTCCATGTTGCTAATGTTCTTGACCGGCTCCAAGGATGGCTTGGGCTCAGGGTCATTGAGAAGAGGCA
GGGTGAAGGCCTCCTCAGACTCTGGGGTGGTAGCCTCAGGCAGACCCCCAGTCAAGTCCAGGGAGGTCAC
AGACATCTCCTCTGGGAAGCCCAGGTCATTGGGGATCTTGCAGGCAGGTCGGTGGGCTGCCAAAATAAAC
TCCAGTTTTTCCTTCTCTTTCAGTAGATTGGCAATCTCGGTCTGCAACGCAGACTTCTCGTCTTCAAGTT
GATCTGTCTCCGCTTGGAGCGTATCTGTCAGCTCCCTCCTCCGATTCCGGCACTTGGCTGCAGCCATCTT
ATTCCTTTCCCTTCGGATTCTCCGTTTCTCTTCCTCTTCAGGAGATAGCTGCTCTACTTTGCCCCTTCTG
CCGATGCTCTGCGCTCTGCCGC
